>Addgene plasmid #123415 | TRBV5-3 | addgene full sequence | sequence record 244210 | Addgene NGS Result
ATGCGGTGTGAAATACCGCACAGATGCGTAAGGAGAAAATACCGCATCAGGCGCCATTCGCCATTCAGGC
TGCGCAACTGTTGGGAAGGGCGATCGGTGCGGGCCTCTTCGCTATTACGCCAGCTGGCGAAAGGGGGATG
TGCTGCAAGGCGATTAAGTTGGGTAACGCCAGGGTTTTCCCAGTCACGACGTTGTAAAACGACGGCCAGA
GAATTCGAGCTCGGTACCTCGCGAATACATCTAGATGGGGATCCACCGGTCGCCACCATGGGCCCCGGGC
TCCTCTGCTGGGAACTGCTTTATCTCCTGGGAGCAGGCCCAGTGGAGGCTGGAGTCACCCAAAGTCCCAC
ACACCTGATCAAAACGAGAGGACAGCAAGTGACTCTGAGATGCTCTCCTATCTCTGGGCACAGCAGTGTG
TCCTGGTACCAACAGGCCCCGGGTCAGGGGCCCCAGTTTATCTTTGAATATGCTAATGAGTTAAGGAGAT
CAGAAGGAAACTTCCCTAATCGATTCTCAGGGCGCCAGTTCCATGACTGTTGCTCTGAGATGAATGTGAG
TGCCTTGGAGCTGGGGGACTCGGCCCTGTATGAGACCTAAGGTGGTGGTGGTTCTGGTTCTGGTTCTGGT
GGTGGTTCTGGTGGTGGTCTCTTGACCCTGCCGTGTACCAGCTGAGAGACTCTAAATCCAGTGACAAGTC
TGTCTGCCTATTCACCGATTTTGATTCTCAAACAAATGTGTCACAAAGTAAGGATTCTGATGTGTATATC
ACAGACAAAACTGTGCTAGACATGAGGTCTATGGACTTCAAGAGCAACAGTGCTGTGGCCTGGAGCAACA
AATCTGACTTTGCATGTGCAAACGCCTTCAACAACAGCATTATTCCAGAAGACACCTTCTTCCCCAGCCC
AGAAAGTTCCTGTGATGTCAAGCTGGTCGAGAAAAGCTTTGAAACAGATACGAACCTAAACTTTCAAAAC
CTGTCAGTGATTGGGTTCCGAATCCTCCTCCTGAAAGTGGCCGGGTTTAATCTGCTCATGACGCTGCGGC
TGTGGTCCAGCTAAAGCGGCCGCGTCGACAATCAAATCGGATCCCGGGCCCGTCGACTGCAGAGGCCTGC
ATGCAAGCTTGGTGTAATCATGGTCATAGCTGTTTCCTGTGTGAAATTGTTATCCGCTCACAATTCCACA
CAACATACGAGCCGGAAGCATAAAGTGTAAAGCCTGGGGTGCCTAATGAGTGAGCTAACTCACATTAATT
GCGTTGCGCTCACTGCCCGCTTTCCAGTCGGGAAACCTGTCGTGCCAGCTGCATTAATGAATCGGCCAAC
GCGCGGGGAGAGGCGGTTTGCGTATTGGGCGCTCTTCCGCTTCCTCGCTCACTGACTCGCTGCGCTCGGT
CGTTCGGCTGCGGCGAGCGGTATCAGCTCACTCAAAGGCGGTAATACGGTTATCCACAGAATCAGGGGAT
AACGCAGGAAAGAACATGTGAGCAAAAGGCCAGCAAAAGGCCAGGAACCGTAAAAAGGCCGCGTTGCTGG
CGTTTTTCCATAGGCTCCGCCCCCCTGACGAGCATCACAAAAATCGACGCTCAAGTCAGAGGTGGCGAAA
CCCGACAGGACTATAAAGATACCAGGCGTTTCCCCCTGGAAGCTCCCTCGTGCGCTCTCCTGTTCCGACC
CTGCCGCTTACCGGATACCTGTCCGCCTTTCTCCCTTCGGGAAGCGTGGCGCTTTCTCATAGCTCACGCT
GTAGGTATCTCAGTTCGGTGTAGGTCGTTCGCTCCAAGCTGGGCTGTGTGCACGAACCCCCCGTTCAGCC
CGACCGCTGCGCCTTATCCGGTAACTATCGTCTTGAGTCCAACCCGGTAAGACACGACTTATCGCCACTG
GCAGCAGCCACTGGTAACAGGATTAGCAGAGCGAGGTATGTAGGCGGTGCTACAGAGTTCTTGAAGTGGT
GGCCTAACTACGGCTACACTAGAAGAACAGTATTTGGTATCTGCGCTCTGCTGAAGCCAGTTACCTTCGG
AAAAAGAGTTGGTAGCTCTTGATCCGGCAAACAAACCACCGCTGGTAGCGGTGGTTTTTTTGTTTGCAAG
CAGCAGATTACGCGCAGAAAAAAAGGATCTCAAGAAGATCCTTTGATCTTTTCTACGGGGTCTGACGCTC
AGTGGAACGAAAACTCACGTTAAGGGATTTTGGTCATGAGATTATCAAAAAGGATCTTCACCTAGATCCT
TTTAAATTAAAAATGAAGTTTTAAATCAAGCCCAATCTGAATAATGTTACAACCAATTAACCAATTCTGA
TTAGAAAAACTCATCGAGCATCAAATGAAACTGCAATTTATTCATATCAGGATTATCAATACCATATTTT
TGAAAAAGCCGTTTCTGTAATGAAGGAGAAAACTCACCGAGGCAGTTCCATAGGATGGCAAGATCCTGGT
ATCGGTCTGCGATTCCGACTCGTCCAACATCAATACAACCTATTAATTTCCCCTCGTCAAAAATAAGGTT
ATCAAGTGAGAAATCACCATGAGTGACGACTGAATCCGGTGAGAATGGCAAAAGTTTATGCATTTCTTTC
CAGACTTGTTCAACAGGCCAGCCATTACGCTCGTCATCAAAATCACTCGCATCAACCAAACCGTTATTCA
TTCGTGATTGCGCCTGAGCGAGACGAAATACGCGATCGCTGTTAAAAGGACAATTACAAACAGGAATCGA
ATGCAACCGGCGCAGGAACACTGCCAGCGCATCAACAATATTTTCACCTGAATCAGGATATTCTTCTAAT
ACCTGGAATGCTGTTTTTCCGGGGATCGCAGTGGTGAGTAACCATGCATCATCAGGAGTACGGATAAAAT
GCTTGATGGTCGGAAGAGGCATAAATTCCGTCAGCCAGTTTAGTCTGACCATCTCATCTGTAACATCATT
GGCAACGCTACCTTTGCCATGTTTCAGAAACAACTCTGGCGCATCGGGCTTCCCATACAAGCGATAGATT
GTCGCACCTGATTGCCCGACATTATCGCGAGCCCATTTATACCCATATAAATCAGCATCCATGTTGGAAT
TTAATCGCGGCCTCGACGTTTCCCGTTGAATATGGCTCATAACACCCCTTGTATTACTGTTTATGTAAGC
AGACAGTTTTATTGTTCATGATGATATATTTTTATCTTGTGCAATGTAACATCAGAGATTTTGAGACACG
GGCCAGAGCTGCATCGCGCGTTTCGGTGATGACGGTGAAAACCTCTGACACATGCAGCTCCCGGAGACGG
TCACAGCTTGTCTGTAAGCGGATGCCGGGAGCAGACAAGCCCGTCAGGGCGCGTCAGCGGGTGTTGGCGG
GTGTCGGGGCTGGCTTAACTATGCGGCATCAGAGCAGATTGTACTGAGAGTGCACCAT
Features (pLannotate 1.2.2; 11 found; start..end, strand, type, name):
     57..214     -  CDS            lacZα (fragment): LacZα fragment of β-galactosidase; lacZ fragment
    268..591     +  CDS            TRBV5-3 (fragment): TVB53_HUMAN - Experimental evidence at protein level: Swiss-Prot protein existence level 1. Probable non-functional open reading frame (ORF) of V region of the variable domain of T cell receptor (TR) beta chain (PubMed:24600447). Non-functional ORF generally cannot participate to the synthesis of a productive T cell receptor (TR) chain due to altered V-(D)-J or switch recombination and/or splicing site (at mRNA level) and/or conserved amino acid change (protein level) (PubMed:9619395). Alpha-beta T cell receptors are antigen specific receptors which are essential to the immune response and are
    654..1061    +  CDS            TRAC: TRAC_HUMAN - Also known as TCRA. Experimental evidence at protein level: Swiss-Prot protein existence level 1. Constant region of T cell receptor (TR) alpha chain (PubMed:24600447). Alpha-beta T cell receptors are antigen specific receptors which are essential to the immune response and are present on the cell surface of T lymphocytes. Recognize peptide-major histocompatibility (MH) (pMH) complexes that are displayed by antigen presenting cells (APC), a prerequisite for efficient T cell adaptive immunity against pathogens (PubMed:25493333). Binding of alpha-beta TR to pMH complex initiates TR-
   1167..1183    -  protein_bind   lac operator: The lac repressor binds to the lac operator to inhibit transcription in E. coli. This inhibition can be relieved by adding lactose or isopropyl-β-D-thiogalactopyranoside (IPTG). lac repressor encoded by lacI
   1191..1221    -  promoter       lac promoter: promoter for the E. coli lac operon
   1236..1257    -  protein_bind   CAP binding site: CAP binding activates transcription in the presence of cAMP. E. coli catabolite activator protein
   1270..1362    -  CDS            lacI (fragment): lac repressor; lacI; The lac repressor binds to the lac operator to inhibit transcription in E. coli. This inhibition can be relieved by adding lactose or isopropyl-β-D-thiogalactopyranoside (IPTG).
   1545..2133    -  rep_origin     ori: high-copy-number ColE1/pMB1/pBR322/pUC origin of replication
   2311..3120    -  CDS            KanR: aminoglycoside phosphotransferase; aph(3')-Ia; confers resistance to kanamycin in bacteria or G418 (Geneticin®) in eukaryotes
   3227..3268    +  CDS            rop (fragment): Rop protein, which maintains plasmids at low copy number; rop
   3370..51      +  misc_feature   bom (fragment) (across the origin): basis of mobility region from pBR322
