[The description below was written by a language model from this plasmid's Addgene catalogue record and pLannotate feature annotations shown in this document.]
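Description:
TRBV5-3 is a small (about 3.4 kb) bacterial cloning plasmid built on the pUC57-kanamycin backbone. It serves as one module in a library of human T-cell receptor gene segments used for assembling full TCR constructs. It is propagated in E. coli at high copy number from a ColE1/pUC-type origin and selected with kanamycin through the aph(3')-Ia resistance gene. The remaining backbone annotations are typical pUC-derived remnants: a lacZα fragment, the lac promoter, operator and CAP binding site, and short lacI, rop and bom fragments. Although the catalogue lists the vector type as bacterial expression, the feature table shows no dedicated promoter oriented to drive the insert. The plasmid is therefore best regarded as a storage and donor vector rather than an expression construct.

The insert is the wild-type human TRBV5-3 segment, which encodes a variable (V) region of the TCR beta chain. The annotation source describes this segment as a probable non-functional open reading frame in the germline repertoire. Immediately downstream, in the same orientation, the feature table also detects a coding region matching the TCR alpha chain constant region (TRAC). This region is not mentioned in the catalogue fields, and the record does not explain its origin or how the two parts are joined. The sequence between them carries no annotation.

The depositor notes Golden Gate as the cloning method, and the stated purpose is TCR construction. This is consistent with a modular system in which pre-cloned V-segment plasmids are combined with other TCR fragments to rebuild receptors for testing antigen specificity. The type IIS sites and the assembly scheme are not described in the record.
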