Addgene plasmid #123415: TRBV5-3
Purpose: construction of TCR
Depositing lab: Catherine Wu. Depositing organization: Dana-Farber Cancer Institute. Publication: A cloning and expression system to probe T-cell receptor specificity and assess functional avidity to neoantigens. Hu Z, Anandappa AJ, Sun J, Kim J, Leet DE, Bozym DJ, Chen C, Williams L, Shukla SA, Zhang W, Tabbaa D, Steelman S, Olive O, Livak KJ, Kishi H, Muraguchi A, Guleria I, Stevens J, Lane WJ, Burkhardt UE, Fritsch EF, Neuberg D, Ott PA, Keskin DB, Hacohen N, Wu CJ. Blood. 2018 Nov 1;132(18):1911-1921. doi: 10.1182/blood-2018-04-843763. Epub 2018 Aug 27. PubMed 30150207.
Backbone
  Vector backbone: pUC57-kanamycin
  Vector type: Bacterial Expression
Growth in bacteria
  Bacterial resistance: Kanamycin, 50 μg/mL
  Growth temperature: 37°C
  Growth strain: DH5alpha
  Copy number: High Copy
Gene/Insert
  Gene/Insert name: TRBV5-3
  Species: H. sapiens (human)
  Mutation: WT
  Entrez Gene: TRBV5-3 (a.k.a. TCRBV5S3, TCRBV5S5P, TRBV53)
  Cloning method: Unknown
Terms and licenses: Academic/Nonprofit Terms; Industry Terms: Not Available to Industry
Depositor comments: Cloning Method: Golden Gate.
How to cite: TRBV5-3 was a gift from Catherine Wu (Addgene plasmid # 123415 ; http://n2t.net/addgene:123415 ; RRID:Addgene_123415)
